>Addgene plasmid #206276 | pMMACE DEST CMV PE2 | addgene full sequence | sequence record 406406 | Addgene NGS Result
CATCATCACCATCACCATTGAGTTTAAACTGAATGCAATTGTTGTTGTTAACTTGTTTATTGCAGCTTAT
AATGGTTACAAATAAAGCAATAGCATCACAAATTTCACAAATAAAGCATTTTTTTCACTGCATTCTAGTT
GTGGTTTGTCCAAACTCATCAATGTATCTTATCATGTCTGGATCTGATCACTGCTTGAGCCTAGAAGATC
CGGCTGCTAACAAAGCCCGAAAGGAAGCTGAGTTGGCTGCTGCCACCGCTGAGCAATAACTATCATAACC
CCTAGGGTATACCCATCTAATTGGAACCAGATAAGTGAAATCTAGTTCCAAACTATTTTGTCATTTTTAA
TTTTCGTATTAGCTTACGACGCTACACCCAGTTCCCATCTATTTTGTCACTCTTCCCTAAATAATCCTTA
AAAACTCCATTTCCACCCCTCCCAGTTCCCAACTATTTTGTCCGCCCACAACCGGTTGACTTGGGTCAAC
TGTCAGACCAAGTTTACTCATATATACTTTAGATTGATTTAAAACTTCATTTTTAATTTAAAAGGATCTA
GGTGAAGATCCTTTTTGATAATCTCATGACCAAAATCCCTTAACGTGAGTTTTCGTTCCACTGAGCGTCA
GACCCCGTAGAAAAGATCAAAGGATCTTCTTGAGATCCTTTTTTTCTGCGCGTAATCTGCTGCTTGCAAA
CAAAAAAACCACCGCTACCAGCGGTGGTTTGTTTGCCGGATCAAGAGCTACCAACTCTTTTTCCGAAGGT
AACTGGCTTCAGCAGAGCGCAGATACCAAATACTGTTCTTCTAGTGTAGCCGTAGTTAGGCCACCACTTC
AAGAACTCTGTAGCACCGCCTACATACCTCGCTCTGCTAATCCTGTTACCAGTGGCTGCTGCCAGTGGCG
ATAAGTCGTGTCTTACCGGGTTGGACTCAAGACGATAGTTACCGGATAAGGCGCAGCGGTCGGGCTGAAC
GGGGGGTTCGTGCACACAGCCCAGCTTGGAGCGAACGACCTACACCGAACTGAGATACCTACAGCGTGAG
CTATGAGAAAGCGCCACGCTTCCCGAAGGGAGAAAGGCGGACAGGTATCCGGTAAGCGGCAGGGTCGGAA
CAGGAGAGCGCACGAGGGAGCTTCCAGGGGGAAACGCCTGGTATCTTTATAGTCCTGTCGGGTTTCGCCA
CCTCTGACTTGAGCGTCGATTTTTGTGATGCTCGTCAGGGGGGCGGAGCCTATGGAAAAACGCCAGCAAC
GCGGCCTTTTTACGGTTCCTGGCCTTTTGCTGGCCTTTTGCTCACATGTTCTTTCCTGCGTTATCCCCTG
ATTGACTTGGGTCGCTCTTCCTGTGGATGCGCAGATGCCCTGCGTAAGCGGGTGTGGGCGGACAATAAAG
TCTTAAACTGAACAAAATAGATCTAAACTATGACAATAAAGTCTTAAACTAGACAGAATAGTTGTAAACT
GAAATCAGTCCAGTTATGCTGTGAAAAAGCATACTGGACTTTTGTTATGGCTAAAGCAAACTCTTCATTT
TCTGAAGTGCAAATTGCCCGTCGTATTAAAGAGGGGCGTGGCCAAGGGCATGTAAAGACTATATTCGCGG
CGTTGTGACAATTTACCGAACAACTCCGCGGCCGGGAAGCCGATCTCGGCTTGAACGAATTGTTAGGTGG
CGGTACTTGGGTCGATATCAAAGTGCATCACTTCTTCCCGTATGCCCAACTTTGTATAGAGAGCCACTGC
GGGATCGTCACCGTAATCTGCTTGCACGTAGATCACATAAGCACCAAGCGCGTTGGCCTCATGCTTGAGG
AGATTGATGAGCGCGGTGGCAATGCCCTGCCTCCGGTGCTCGCCGGAGACTGCGAGATCATAGATATAGA
TCTCACTACGCGGCTGCTCAAACTTGGGCAGAACGTAAGCCGCGAGAGCGCCAACAACCGCTTCTTGGTC
GAAGGCAGCAAGCGCGATGAATGTCTTACTACGGAGCAAGTTCCCGAGGTAATCGGAGTCCGGCTGATGT
TGGGAGTAGGTGGCTACGTCTCCGAACTCACGACCGAAAAGATCAAGAGCAGCCCGCATGGATTTGACTT
GGTCAGGGCCGAGCCTACATGTGCGAATGATGCCCATACTTGAGCCACCTAACTTTGTTTTAGGGCGACT
GCCCTGCTGCGTAACATCGTTGCTGCTGCGTAACATCGTTGCTGCTCCATAACATCAAACATCGACCCAC
GGCGTAACGCGCTTGCTGCTTGGATGCCCGAGGCATAGACTGTACAAAAAAACAGTCATAACAAGCCATG
AAAACCGCCACTGCGCCGTTACCACCGCTGCGTTCGGTCAAGGTTCTGGACCAGTTGCGTGAGCGCATAC
GCTACTTGCATTACAGTTTACGAACCGAACAGGCTTATGTCAACTGGGTTCGTGCCTTCATCCGTTTCCA
CGGTGTGCGTCACCCGGCAACCTTGGGCAGCAGCGAAGTCGCCATAACTTCGTATAGCATACATTATACG
AAGTTATCTGTAACTATAACGGTCCTAAGGTAGCGAGTTTAAACATCAACAAGTTTGTACAAAAAAGCTG
AACGAGAAACGTAAAATGATATAAATATCAATATATTAAATTAGATTTTGCATAAAAAACAGACTACATA
ATACTGTAAAACACAACATATCCAGTCACTATGGCGGCCGCATTAGGCACCCCAGGCTTTACACTTTATG
CTTCCGGCTCGTATAATGTGTGGATTTTGAGTTAGGATCCGTCGAGATTTTCAGGAGCTAAGGAAGCTAA
AATGGAGAAAAAAATCACTGGATATACCACCGTTGATATATCCCAATGGCATCGTAAAGAACATTTTGAG
GCATTTCAGTCAGTTGCTCAATGTACCTATAACCAGACCGTTCAGCTGGATATTACGGCCTTTTTAAAGA
CCGTAAAGAAAAATAAGCACAAGTTTTATCCGGCCTTTATTCACATTCTTGCCCGCCTGATGAATGCTCA
TCCGGAATTCCGTATGGCAATGAAAGACGGTGAGCTGGTGATATGGGATAGTGTTCACCCTTGTTACACC
GTTTTCCATGAGCAAACTGAAACGTTTTCATCGCTCTGGAGTGAATACCACGACGATTTCCGGCAGTTTC
TACACATATATTCGCAAGATGTGGCGTGTTACGGTGAAAACCTGGCCTATTTCCCTAAAGGGTTTATTGA
GAATATGTTTTTCGTCTCAGCCAATCCCTGGGTGAGTTTCACCAGTTTTGATTTAAACGTGGCCAATATG
GACAACTTCTTCGCCCCCGTTTTCACCATGGGCAAATATTATACGCAAGGCGACAAGGTGCTGATGCCGC
TGGCGATTCAGGTTCATCATGCCGTTTGTGATGGCTTCCATGTCGGCAGAATGCTTAATGAATTACAACA
GTACTGCGATGAGTGGCAGGGCGGGGCGTAAAGATCTGGATCCGGCTTACTAAAAGCCAGATAACAGTAT
GCGTATTTGCGCGCTGATTTTTGCGGTATAAGAATATATACTGATATGTATACCCGAAGTATGTCAAAAA
GAGGTATGCTATGAAGCAGCGTATTACAGTGACAGTTGACAGCGACAGCTATCAGTTGCTCAAGGCATAT
ATGATGTCAATATCTCCGGTCTGGTAAGCACAACCATGCAGAATGAAGCCCGTCGTCTGCGTGCCGAACG
CTGGAAAGCGGAAAATCAGGAAGGGATGGCTGAGGTCGCCCGGTTTATTGAAATGAACGGCTCTTTTGCT
GACGAGAACAGGGGCTGGTGAAATGCAGTTTAAGGTTTACACCTATAAAAGAGAGAGCCGTTATCGTCTG
TTTGTGGATGTACAGAGTGATATTATTGACACGCCCGGGCGACGGATGGTGATCCCCCTGGCCAGTGCAC
GTCTGCTGTCAGATAAAGTCTCCCGTGAACTTTACCCGGTGGTGCATATCGGGGATGAAAGCTGGCGCAT
GATGACCACCGATATGGCCAGTGTGCCGGTCTCCGTTATCGGGGAAGAAGTGGCTGATCTCAGCCACCGC
GAAAATGACATCAAAAACGCCATTAACCTGATGTTCTGGGGAATATAAATGTCAGGCTCCCTTATACACA
GCCAGTCTGCAGGTCGACCATAGTGACTGGATATGTTGTGTTTTACAGTATTATGTAGTCTGTTTTTTAT
GCAAAATCTAATTTAATATATTGATATTTATATCATTTTACGTTTCTCGTTCAGCTTTCTTGTACAAAGT
GGTTGATAAGCTTAAACACTAGTATCGATCGCGATGTACGGGCCAGATATAGACATTGATTATTGACTAG
TTATTAATAGTAATCAATTACGGGGTCATTAGTTCATAGCCCATATATGGAGTTCCGCGTTACATAACTT
ACGGTAAATGGCCCGCCTGGCTGACCGCCCAACGACCCCCGCCCATTGACGTCAATAATGACGTATGTTC
CCATAGTAACGCCAATAGGGACTTTCCATTGACGTCAATGGGTGGAGTATTTACGGTAAACTGCCCACTT
GGCAGTACATCAAGTGTATCATATGCCAAGTACGCCCCCTATTGACGTCAATGACGGTAAATGGCCCGCC
TGGCATTATGCCCAGTACATGACCTTATGGGACTTTCCTACTTGGCAGTACATCTACGTATTAGTCATCG
CTATTACCATGGTGATGCGGTTTTGGCAGTACATCAATGGGCGTGGATAGCGGTTTGACTCACGGGGATT
TCCAAGTCTCCACCCCATTGACGTCAATGGGAGTTTGTTTTGGCACCAAAATCAACGGGACTTTCCAAAA
TGTCGTAACAACTCCGCCCCATTGACGCAAATGGGCGGTAGGCGTGTACGGTGGGAGGTCTATATAAGCA
GAGCTGGTTTAGTGAACCGTCAGATCCGCTAGAGATCCGCGGCCGCTAATACGACTCACTATAGGGAGAG
CCGCCACCATGAAACGGACAGCCGACGGAAGCGAGTTCGAGTCACCAAAGAAGAAGCGGAAAGTCGACAA
GAAGTACAGCATCGGCCTGGACATCGGCACCAACTCTGTGGGCTGGGCCGTGATCACCGACGAGTACAAG
GTGCCCAGCAAGAAATTCAAGGTGCTGGGCAACACCGACCGGCACAGCATCAAGAAGAACCTGATCGGAG
CCCTGCTGTTCGACAGCGGCGAAACAGCCGAGGCCACCCGGCTGAAGAGAACCGCCAGAAGAAGATACAC
CAGACGGAAGAACCGGATCTGCTATCTGCAAGAGATCTTCAGCAACGAGATGGCCAAGGTGGACGACAGC
TTCTTCCACAGACTGGAAGAGTCCTTCCTGGTGGAAGAGGATAAGAAGCACGAGCGGCACCCCATCTTCG
GCAACATCGTGGACGAGGTGGCCTACCACGAGAAGTACCCCACCATCTACCACCTGAGAAAGAAACTGGT
GGACAGCACCGACAAGGCCGACCTGCGGCTGATCTATCTGGCCCTGGCCCACATGATCAAGTTCCGGGGC
CACTTCCTGATCGAGGGCGACCTGAACCCCGACAACAGCGACGTGGACAAGCTGTTCATCCAGCTGGTGC
AGACCTACAACCAGCTGTTCGAGGAAAACCCCATCAACGCCAGCGGCGTGGACGCCAAGGCCATCCTGTC
TGCCAGACTGAGCAAGAGCAGACGGCTGGAAAATCTGATCGCCCAGCTGCCCGGCGAGAAGAAGAATGGC
CTGTTCGGAAACCTGATTGCCCTGAGCCTGGGCCTGACCCCCAACTTCAAGAGCAACTTCGACCTGGCCG
AGGATGCCAAACTGCAGCTGAGCAAGGACACCTACGACGACGACCTGGACAACCTGCTGGCCCAGATCGG
CGACCAGTACGCCGACCTGTTTCTGGCCGCCAAGAACCTGTCCGACGCCATCCTGCTGAGCGACATCCTG
AGAGTGAACACCGAGATCACCAAGGCCCCCCTGAGCGCCTCTATGATCAAGAGATACGACGAGCACCACC
AGGACCTGACCCTGCTGAAAGCTCTCGTGCGGCAGCAGCTGCCTGAGAAGTACAAAGAGATTTTCTTCGA
CCAGAGCAAGAACGGCTACGCCGGCTACATTGACGGCGGAGCCAGCCAGGAAGAGTTCTACAAGTTCATC
AAGCCCATCCTGGAAAAGATGGACGGCACCGAGGAACTGCTCGTGAAGCTGAACAGAGAGGACCTGCTGC
GGAAGCAGCGGACCTTCGACAACGGCAGCATCCCCCACCAGATCCACCTGGGAGAGCTGCACGCCATTCT
GCGGCGGCAGGAAGATTTTTACCCATTCCTGAAGGACAACCGGGAAAAGATCGAGAAGATCCTGACCTTC
CGCATCCCCTACTACGTGGGCCCTCTGGCCAGGGGAAACAGCAGATTCGCCTGGATGACCAGAAAGAGCG
AGGAAACCATCACCCCCTGGAACTTCGAGGAAGTGGTGGACAAGGGCGCTTCCGCCCAGAGCTTCATCGA
GCGGATGACCAACTTCGATAAGAACCTGCCCAACGAGAAGGTGCTGCCCAAGCACAGCCTGCTGTACGAG
TACTTCACCGTGTATAACGAGCTGACCAAAGTGAAATACGTGACCGAGGGAATGAGAAAGCCCGCCTTCC
TGAGCGGCGAGCAGAAAAAGGCCATCGTGGACCTGCTGTTCAAGACCAACCGGAAAGTGACCGTGAAGCA
GCTGAAAGAGGACTACTTCAAGAAAATCGAGTGCTTCGACTCCGTGGAAATCTCCGGCGTGGAAGATCGG
TTCAACGCCTCCCTGGGCACATACCACGATCTGCTGAAAATTATCAAGGACAAGGACTTCCTGGACAATG
AGGAAAACGAGGACATTCTGGAAGATATCGTGCTGACCCTGACACTGTTTGAGGACAGAGAGATGATCGA
GGAACGGCTGAAAACCTATGCCCACCTGTTCGACGACAAAGTGATGAAGCAGCTGAAGCGGCGGAGATAC
ACCGGCTGGGGCAGGCTGAGCCGGAAGCTGATCAACGGCATCCGGGACAAGCAGTCCGGCAAGACAATCC
TGGATTTCCTGAAGTCCGACGGCTTCGCCAACAGAAACTTCATGCAGCTGATCCACGACGACAGCCTGAC
CTTTAAAGAGGACATCCAGAAAGCCCAGGTGTCCGGCCAGGGCGATAGCCTGCACGAGCACATTGCCAAT
CTGGCCGGCAGCCCCGCCATTAAGAAGGGCATCCTGCAGACAGTGAAGGTGGTGGACGAGCTCGTGAAAG
TGATGGGCCGGCACAAGCCCGAGAACATCGTGATCGAAATGGCCAGAGAGAACCAGACCACCCAGAAGGG
ACAGAAGAACAGCCGCGAGAGAATGAAGCGGATCGAAGAGGGCATCAAAGAGCTGGGCAGCCAGATCCTG
AAAGAACACCCCGTGGAAAACACCCAGCTGCAGAACGAGAAGCTGTACCTGTACTACCTGCAGAATGGGC
GGGATATGTACGTGGACCAGGAACTGGACATCAACCGGCTGTCCGACTACGATGTGGACGCTATCGTGCC
TCAGAGCTTTCTGAAGGACGACTCCATCGACAACAAGGTGCTGACCAGAAGCGACAAGAACCGGGGCAAG
AGCGACAACGTGCCCTCCGAAGAGGTCGTGAAGAAGATGAAGAACTACTGGCGGCAGCTGCTGAACGCCA
AGCTGATTACCCAGAGAAAGTTCGACAATCTGACCAAGGCCGAGAGAGGCGGCCTGAGCGAACTGGATAA
GGCCGGCTTCATCAAGAGACAGCTGGTGGAAACCCGGCAGATCACAAAGCACGTGGCACAGATCCTGGAC
TCCCGGATGAACACTAAGTACGACGAGAATGACAAGCTGATCCGGGAAGTGAAAGTGATCACCCTGAAGT
CCAAGCTGGTGTCCGATTTCCGGAAGGATTTCCAGTTTTACAAAGTGCGCGAGATCAACAACTACCACCA
CGCCCACGACGCCTACCTGAACGCCGTCGTGGGAACCGCCCTGATCAAAAAGTACCCTAAGCTGGAAAGC
GAGTTCGTGTACGGCGACTACAAGGTGTACGACGTGCGGAAGATGATCGCCAAGAGCGAGCAGGAAATCG
GCAAGGCTACCGCCAAGTACTTCTTCTACAGCAACATCATGAACTTTTTCAAGACCGAGATTACCCTGGC
CAACGGCGAGATCCGGAAGCGGCCTCTGATCGAGACAAACGGCGAAACCGGGGAGATCGTGTGGGATAAG
GGCCGGGATTTTGCCACCGTGCGGAAAGTGCTGAGCATGCCCCAAGTGAATATCGTGAAAAAGACCGAGG
TGCAGACAGGCGGCTTCAGCAAAGAGTCTATCCTGCCCAAGAGGAACAGCGATAAGCTGATCGCCAGAAA
GAAGGACTGGGACCCTAAGAAGTACGGCGGCTTCGACAGCCCCACCGTGGCCTATTCTGTGCTGGTGGTG
GCCAAAGTGGAAAAGGGCAAGTCCAAGAAACTGAAGAGTGTGAAAGAGCTGCTGGGGATCACCATCATGG
AAAGAAGCAGCTTCGAGAAGAATCCCATCGACTTTCTGGAAGCCAAGGGCTACAAAGAAGTGAAAAAGGA
CCTGATCATCAAGCTGCCTAAGTACTCCCTGTTCGAGCTGGAAAACGGCCGGAAGAGAATGCTGGCCTCT
GCCGGCGAACTGCAGAAGGGAAACGAACTGGCCCTGCCCTCCAAATATGTGAACTTCCTGTACCTGGCCA
GCCACTATGAGAAGCTGAAGGGCTCCCCCGAGGATAATGAGCAGAAACAGCTGTTTGTGGAACAGCACAA
GCACTACCTGGACGAGATCATCGAGCAGATCAGCGAGTTCTCCAAGAGAGTGATCCTGGCCGACGCTAAT
CTGGACAAAGTGCTGTCCGCCTACAACAAGCACCGGGATAAGCCCATCAGAGAGCAGGCCGAGAATATCA
TCCACCTGTTTACCCTGACCAATCTGGGAGCCCCTGCCGCCTTCAAGTACTTTGACACCACCATCGACCG
GAAGAGGTACACCAGCACCAAAGAGGTGCTGGACGCCACCCTGATCCACCAGAGCATCACCGGCCTGTAC
GAGACACGGATCGACCTGTCTCAGCTGGGAGGTGACTCTGGAGGATCTAGCGGAGGATCCTCTGGCAGCG
AGACACCAGGAACAAGCGAGTCAGCAACACCAGAGAGCAGTGGCGGCAGCAGCGGCGGCAGCAGCACCCT
AAATATAGAAGATGAGTATCGGCTACATGAGACCTCAAAAGAGCCAGATGTTTCTCTAGGGTCCACATGG
CTGTCTGATTTTCCTCAGGCCTGGGCGGAAACCGGGGGCATGGGACTGGCAGTTCGCCAAGCTCCTCTGA
TCATACCTCTGAAAGCAACCTCTACCCCCGTGTCCATAAAACAATACCCCATGTCACAAGAAGCCAGACT
GGGGATCAAGCCCCACATACAGAGACTGTTGGACCAGGGAATACTGGTACCCTGCCAGTCCCCCTGGAAC
ACGCCCCTGCTACCCGTTAAGAAACCAGGGACTAATGATTATAGGCCTGTCCAGGATCTGAGAGAAGTCA
ACAAGCGGGTGGAAGACATCCACCCCACCGTGCCCAACCCTTACAACCTCTTGAGCGGGCTCCCACCGTC
CCACCAGTGGTACACTGTGCTTGATTTAAAGGATGCCTTTTTCTGCCTGAGACTCCACCCCACCAGTCAG
CCTCTCTTCGCCTTTGAGTGGAGAGATCCAGAGATGGGAATCTCAGGACAATTGACCTGGACCAGACTCC
CACAGGGTTTCAAAAACAGTCCCACCCTGTTTAATGAGGCACTGCACAGAGACCTAGCAGACTTCCGGAT
CCAGCACCCAGACTTGATCCTGCTACAGTACGTGGATGACTTACTGCTGGCCGCCACTTCTGAGCTAGAC
TGCCAACAAGGTACTCGGGCCCTGTTACAAACCCTAGGGAACCTCGGGTATCGGGCCTCGGCCAAGAAAG
CCCAAATTTGCCAGAAACAGGTCAAGTATCTGGGGTATCTTCTAAAAGAGGGTCAGAGATGGCTGACTGA
GGCCAGAAAAGAGACTGTGATGGGGCAGCCTACTCCGAAGACCCCTCGACAACTAAGGGAGTTCCTAGGG
AAGGCAGGCTTCTGTCGCCTCTTCATCCCTGGGTTTGCAGAAATGGCAGCCCCCCTGTACCCTCTCACCA
AACCGGGGACTCTGTTTAATTGGGGCCCAGACCAACAAAAGGCCTATCAAGAAATCAAGCAAGCTCTTCT
AACTGCCCCAGCCCTGGGGTTGCCAGATTTGACTAAGCCCTTTGAACTCTTTGTCGACGAGAAGCAGGGC
TACGCCAAAGGTGTCCTAACGCAAAAACTGGGACCTTGGCGTCGGCCGGTGGCCTACCTGTCCAAAAAGC
TAGACCCAGTAGCAGCTGGGTGGCCCCCTTGCCTACGGATGGTAGCAGCCATTGCCGTACTGACAAAGGA
TGCAGGCAAGCTAACCATGGGACAGCCACTAGTCATTCTGGCCCCCCATGCAGTAGAGGCACTAGTCAAA
CAACCCCCCGACCGCTGGCTTTCCAACGCCCGGATGACTCACTATCAGGCCTTGCTTTTGGACACGGACC
GGGTCCAGTTCGGACCGGTGGTAGCCCTGAACCCGGCTACGCTGCTCCCACTGCCTGAGGAAGGGCTGCA
ACACAACTGCCTTGATATCCTGGCCGAAGCCCACGGAACCCGACCCGACCTAACGGACCAGCCGCTCCCA
GACGCCGACCACACCTGGTACACGGATGGAAGCAGTCTCTTACAAGAGGGACAGCGTAAGGCGGGAGCTG
CGGTGACCACCGAGACCGAGGTAATCTGGGCTAAAGCCCTGCCAGCCGGGACATCCGCTCAGCGGGCTGA
ACTGATAGCACTCACCCAGGCCCTAAAGATGGCAGAAGGTAAGAAGCTAAATGTTTATACTGATAGCCGT
TATGCTTTTGCTACTGCCCATATCCATGGAGAAATATACAGAAGGCGTGGGTGGCTCACATCAGAAGGCA
AAGAGATCAAAAATAAAGACGAGATCTTGGCCCTACTAAAAGCCCTCTTTCTGCCCAAAAGACTTAGCAT
AATCCATTGTCCAGGACATCAAAAGGGACACAGCGCCGAGGCTAGAGGCAACCGGATGGCTGACCAAGCG
GCCCGAAAGGCAGCCATCACAGAGACTCCAGACACCTCTACCCTCCTCATAGAAAATTCATCACCCTCTG
GCGGCTCAAAAAGAACCGCCGACGGCAGCGAATTCGAGCCCAAGAAGAAGAGGAAAGTCTAACCGGT
Features (pLannotate 1.2.2; 21 found; start..end, strand, type, name):
     50..184     +  polyA_signal   SV40 poly(A) signal: SV40 polyadenylation signal
    213..262     +  CDS            SET1 (fragment): solubility-enhancement tag derived from T7 phage gene 10B
    305..470     -  mobile_element Tn7L: mini-Tn7 element (left end of the Tn7 transposon) Tn7
    660..1248    +  rep_origin     ori: high-copy-number ColE1/pMB1/pBR322/pUC origin of replication
   1383..1606    -  mobile_element Tn7R: mini-Tn7 element (right end of the Tn7 transposon) Tn7
   1673..2206    -  CDS            GmR: gentamycin acetyltransferase; aacC1; confers resistance to gentamycin
   2395..2423    -  promoter       Pc promoter: intI1 (promoter lies within the coding sequence); class 1 integron promoter
   2494..2527    +  protein_bind   loxP: Cre-mediated recombination occurs in the 8-bp core sequence (GCATACAT). Cre recombinase
   2569..2693    +  protein_bind   attR1: mutant version of attR; recombination site for the Gateway® LR reaction LR Clonase™
   2718..2748    +  promoter       lac UV5 promoter: E. coli lac promoter with an "up" mutation
   2772..2801    +  promoter       cat promoter (fragment): promoter of the E. coli cat gene encoding chloramphenicol acetyltransferase
   2802..3461    +  CDS            CmR: chloramphenicol acetyltransferase; cat; confers resistance to chloramphenicol
   3640..3798    +  CDS            ccdA (fragment): CCDA_ECO57 - Also known as H, letA. Experimental evidence at protein level: Swiss-Prot protein existence level 1. Antitoxin component of a type II toxin-antitoxin (TA) system which inhibits the post-segregational killing (PSK) of plasmid-free cells, also referred to as a plasmid addiction system. Binds to and blocks the activity of CcdB; will also remove bound CcdB protein from the CcdB-GyrA complex by forming a CcdA-CcdB complex, a process termed rejuvenation. Functions as a transcriptional corepressor for the ccdAB operon, repression also requires CcdB (By similarity). From Escherichia coli
   3803..4105    +  CDS            ccdB: CCDB_ECOLI - Also known as G, letB, letD. Experimental evidence at protein level: Swiss-Prot protein existence level 1. Toxic component of a type II toxin-antitoxin (TA) system, functioning in plasmid maintainence. Responsible for the post- segregational killing (PSK) of plasmid-free cells, also referred to as a plasmid addiction system. Half-life of over 2 hours. Cell killing by CcdB is accompanied by filamentation, defects in chromosome and plasmid segregation, defects in cell division, formation of anucleate cells, decreased DNA synthesis and plasmid loss. Interferes with the activity of DN
   4149..4273    -  protein_bind   attR2: mutant version of attR; recombination site for the Gateway® LR reaction LR Clonase™
   4322..4701    +  enhancer       CMV enhancer: human cytomegalovirus immediate early enhancer
   4702..4905    +  promoter       CMV promoter: human cytomegalovirus (CMV) immediate early promoter
   4947..4965    +  promoter       T7 promoter: promoter for bacteriophage T7 RNA polymerase
   5036..6637    +  CDS            Cas9(N): N-terminal portion of Streptococcus pyogenes Cas9 (Zetsche et al., 2015)
   6638..9132    +  CDS            Cas9(C) (fragment): C-terminal portion of Streptococcus pyogenes Cas9 (Zetsche et al., 2015)
   9236..11267   +  CDS            gag-pol (fragment): Moloney murine leukemia virus Gag-Pol polyprotein; gag-pol; contains a read-through stop codon
