[The description below was written by a language model from this plasmid's Addgene catalogue record and pLannotate feature annotations shown in this document.]
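Description:
pMMACE DEST CMV PE2 is an 11.3 kb acceptor plasmid of the MultiBac/MultiMate system. It combines a MultiSite Gateway destination cassette with a mammalian expression unit for the prime editor PE2, and it is intended for building recombinant baculoviruses that deliver genome-editing components to mammalian cells. It replicates in E. coli from a high-copy ColE1/pUC-type origin and is selected with gentamicin (aacC1 driven by the class 1 integron Pc promoter) and chloramphenicol. The chloramphenicol marker lies inside the Gateway cassette, where attR1 and attR2 flank CmR and the ccdB toxin gene. The plasmid therefore has to be maintained in a ccdB-tolerant strain. An LR reaction replaces this cassette with entry-clone modules, and ccdB provides counter-selection against unrecombined vector.

The payload is PE2, placed by Gibson assembly into the pMMACE DEST CMV H2B iRFP713 backbone and taken from the original pCMV-PE2 plasmid. It is transcribed from the CMV enhancer/promoter, with a T7 promoter just upstream of the coding sequence, and an SV40 polyadenylation signal follows the coding sequence across the circular junction. The annotation software splits the coding sequence into N- and C-terminal S. pyogenes Cas9 segments followed by a Moloney MLV gag-pol fragment. This matches the PE2 architecture of a Cas9 nickase fused to an engineered M-MLV reverse transcriptase. The short SET1 hit is probably incidental.

Tn7L and Tn7R ends bracket the gentamicin marker, loxP site, Gateway cassette and PE2 unit but exclude the origin, so this block can be transposed into a baculoviral bacmid. The single loxP site allows Cre-mediated fusion with MultiBac donor plasmids. Together these features let PE2 and additional Gateway-assembled cargo, which the record does not specify, be combined in a single baculovirus for prime editing.
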