Addgene plasmid #206276: pMMACE DEST CMV PE2
Purpose: DEST vector for MultiSite Gateway assembly and production of recombinant baculovirus using MultiMate assembly. Encodes PE2 under the control of CMV promoter. CRE-Acceptor in MultiBac system.
Depositing lab: Imre Berger. Depositing organization: University of Bristol. Publication: Highly efficient CRISPR-mediated large DNA docking and multiplexed prime editing using a single baculovirus. Aulicino F, Pelosse M, Toelzer C, Capin J, Ilegems E, Meysami P, Rollarson R, Berggren PO, Dillingham MS, Schaffitzel C, Saleem MA, Welsh GI, Berger I. Nucleic Acids Res. 2022 Jul 22;50(13):7783-7799. doi: 10.1093/nar/gkac587. PubMed 35801912.
Backbone
  Vector backbone: pMMACE DEST CMV H2B IRFP713
  Vector type: Mammalian Expression, CRISPR ; Recombinant baculovirus production, MultiMate/Gateway DEST, CRE Acceptor (MultiBac)
Growth in bacteria
  Bacterial resistance: Chloramphenicol and Gentamicin, 25 & 10 μg/mL
  Growth temperature: 37°C
  Growth strain: ccdB Survival
  Copy number: High Copy
Gene/Insert
  Gene/Insert name: PE2
  Species: Synthetic
  Cloning method: Gibson Cloning
Resource information
  A portion of this plasmid was derived from a plasmid made by: PE2 was obtained by restriction digestion from pCMV PE2 (Addgene plasmid #132775, Anzalone et al. Nature 2019)
Terms and licenses: Academic/Nonprofit Terms; Industry Terms: Not Available to Industry
How to cite: pMMACE DEST CMV PE2 was a gift from Imre Berger (Addgene plasmid # 206276 ; http://n2t.net/addgene:206276 ; RRID:Addgene_206276)
